Addgene plasmid #26611: pcDNA3-TOP luciferase
Depositing lab: Jie Chen. Depositing organization: University of Illinois at Urbana-Champaign. Publication: Cytoplasmic-nuclear shuttling of FKBP12-rapamycin-associated protein is involved in rapamycin-sensitive signaling and translation initiation. Kim JE, Chen J. Proc Natl Acad Sci U S A. 2000 Dec 19. 97(26):14340-5. 10.1073/pnas.011511898 PubMed 11114166.
Backbone
  Vector backbone: pcDNA3
  Backbone manufacturer: Invitrogen
  Backbone size w/o insert (bp): 5400
  Vector type: Mammalian Expression
  Selectable markers: Neomycin (select with G418)
Growth in bacteria
  Bacterial resistance: Ampicillin, 100 μg/mL
  Growth temperature: 37°C
  Growth strain: DH5alpha
  Copy number: High Copy
Gene/Insert
  Gene/Insert name: eEF2 5'UTR (alt names: firefly luciferase; eEF2)
  Species: Hamster
  Insert size (bp): 1732
  Cloning method: Restriction Enzyme; 5′ cloning site HindIII (not destroyed); 3′ cloning site XhoI (not destroyed)
  Sequencing primers: 5′ CMV-F; 3′ BGH-rev
Resource information
  A portion of this plasmid was derived from a plasmid made by: Luciferase is from pGL2-Basic (Promega).
Terms and licenses: Academic/Nonprofit Terms; Industry Terms: Not Available to Industry
Depositor comments: eEF2 5' UTR was amplified from total RNA.
How to cite: pcDNA3-TOP luciferase was a gift from Jie Chen (Addgene plasmid # 26611 ; http://n2t.net/addgene:26611 ; RRID:Addgene_26611)
