[The description below was written by a language model from this plasmid's Addgene catalogue record.]
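Description:
pcDNA3-TOP luciferase is a mammalian expression reporter plasmid built on the Invitrogen pcDNA3 backbone (about 5.4 kb without insert). It is maintained in E. coli as a high-copy plasmid under ampicillin selection, and it carries a neomycin resistance marker so that transfected mammalian cells can be selected with G418. No feature table accompanies the record, so individual backbone elements are not itemised. However, the use of CMV-forward and BGH-reverse sequencing primers fits the standard pcDNA3 layout, in which the insert sits between the CMV immediate-early promoter and the bovine growth hormone polyadenylation signal.

The roughly 1.7 kb insert, cloned between HindIII and XhoI sites that both remain intact, combines the 5' untranslated region of hamster eukaryotic elongation factor 2 (eEF2) with the firefly luciferase coding sequence. The UTR was amplified from total RNA, and the luciferase was taken from pGL2-Basic. The "TOP" in the name refers to the 5' terminal oligopyrimidine tract. This motif is characteristic of mRNAs encoding ribosomal proteins and translation factors such as eEF2, and it places their translation under growth- and nutrient-dependent control. Placing this leader upstream of luciferase makes reporter output reflect TOP-dependent translation initiation rather than transcription alone.

The associated publication concerns rapamycin-sensitive signalling and translation initiation through FKBP12-rapamycin-associated protein (mTOR). This suggests the construct is used in transfected mammalian cells as a luciferase readout of rapamycin-sensitive, TOP-mediated translational control. The record does not describe a matched non-TOP control or a normalisation reporter.
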