>Addgene plasmid #26611 | pcDNA3-TOP luciferase | addgene partial sequence | sequence record 32828 | 26611 with LucNrev
GCGCCGGGCCTTTCTTTATGTTTTTGGCGTCTTCCATTTGGATCCAGTGGCGGATGGCGACGGATTCTCA
CGGGCACAGGAGAAGAGCGAGGGGCGCCGACGATGGCGGCGGCTGCGGCGGAAGAGAAGCTTGGGTCTCC
CTATAGTGAGTCGTATTAATTTCGATAAGCCAGTAAGCAGTGGGTTCTCTAGTTAGCCAGAGAGCTCTGC
TTATATAGACCTCCCACCGTACACGCCTACCGCCCATTTGCGTCAATGGGGCGGAGTTGTTACGACATTT
TGGAAAGTCCCGTTGATTTTGGTGCCAAAACAAACTCCCATTGACGTCAATGGGGTGGAGACTTGGAAAT
CCCCGTGAGTCAAACCGCTATCCACGCCCATTGATGTACTGCCAAAACCGCATCACCATGGTAATAGCGA
TGACTAATACGTAGATGTACTGCCAAGTAGGAAAGTCCCATAAGGTCATGTACTGGGCATAATGCCAGGC
GGGCCATTTACCGTCATTGACGTCAATAGGGGGCGTACTTGGCATATGATACACTTGATGTACTGCCAAG
TGGGCAGTTTACCGTAAATACTCCACCCATTGACGTCAATGGAAAGTCCCTATTGGCGTTACTATGGGAA
CATACGTCATTATTGACGTCAATGGGCGGGGGTCGTTGGGCGGTCAGCCAGGCGGGCCATTTACCGTAAG
TTATGTAACGCGGAACTCCATATATGGGCTATGAACTAATGACCCCGTAATTGATTACTATTAATAACTA
GTCAATAATCAATGTCAACGCGTATATCTGGCCCGTACATCGCGAAGCAGCGCAAAACGCCTAACCCTAA
GCAGATTCTTCATGCAATTGTCGGTCAAGCCTTGCCTTGTTGTAGCTTAAATTTTGCTCGCGCACTACTC
AGCGACCTCCAACACACAAGCAGGAGCAGATACTGGCTTAACCTATGCGGCATCAGAGCAGATTGTACT
